Addgene plasmid #153923: pGBW-m4136065
Purpose: Mammalian expression plasmid for SARS-CoV-2 ORF6 protein
Depositing lab: Ginkgo Bioworks & Benjie Chen. Depositing organization: Ginkgo Bioworks.
Backbone
  Vector backbone: pTwist_CMV_6
  Backbone size w/o insert (bp): 4180
  Vector type: Mammalian Expression
Growth in bacteria
  Bacterial resistance: Ampicillin, 100 μg/mL
  Growth temperature: 37°C
  Growth strain: DH5alpha
  Copy number: High Copy
Gene/Insert
  Gene/Insert name: SARS-CoV-2 ORF6 protein
  Species: Severe acute respiratory syndrome coronavirus 2
  Insert size (bp): 179
  Mutation: wt
  Entrez Gene: ORF6 (a.k.a. GU280_gp06)
  Promoter: CMV
  Cloning method: Unknown
Resource information
  A portion of this plasmid was derived from a plasmid made by: GinkgoBioworks
Depositor comments: NCBI reference sequence: 43740572
How to cite: pGBW-m4136065 was a gift from Ginkgo Bioworks & Benjie Chen (Addgene plasmid # 153923 ; http://n2t.net/addgene:153923 ; RRID:Addgene_153923)
