[The description below was written by a language model from this plasmid's Addgene catalogue record and pLannotate feature annotations shown in this document.]
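Description:
pGBW-m4136065 is a mammalian expression plasmid built on the pTwist_CMV_6 backbone and carrying the wild-type ORF6 coding sequence of SARS-CoV-2. The sequenced record is about 4.4 kb. It is propagated in E. coli through a high-copy ColE1/pUC-type origin and selected with ampicillin via a full-length β-lactamase (AmpR) gene. A short additional β-lactamase fragment is also annotated but is presumably a non-functional remnant.

The payload is a compact expression unit. The human cytomegalovirus immediate-early enhancer and associated CMV promoter sequences (annotated as a truncated CMVd2-type match plus a small fragment) lie upstream of the ORF6 open reading frame. That frame is annotated at roughly 180 bp, in line with the catalogue insert size, and no epitope tag or reporter is annotated. An SV40 polyadenylation signal follows the coding sequence and spans the numbering origin of the circular map, with a small adjacent SV40 large T antigen fragment that is likely part of the same SV40-derived segment.

The backbone also contains insulating elements around the cassette: 5' and 3' β-globin insulator segments, T7 and rrnG transcription terminators, and a synthetic poly(A) signal upstream of the enhancer. These parts generally limit read-through transcription between the bacterial and mammalian portions of a plasmid. No mammalian selection marker is annotated, so the design fits transient transfection.

ORF6 is an accessory protein described in the annotation as tethering nuclear import factors to membranes, thereby blocking STAT1 nuclear translocation and interferon-stimulated gene expression. The plasmid would therefore suit studies of ORF6 function and interferon antagonism in mammalian cells, although the record states only expression as its purpose.
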