Features (pLannotate 1.2.2; 16 found; start..end, strand, type, name):
    126..195     -  CDS            large T antigen (fragment): large T antigen from SV40 (simian virus 40)
    218..264     +  terminator     T7 terminator: transcription terminator for bacteriophage T7 RNA polymerase
    294..430     +  terminator     rrnG terminator: transcription terminator from the E. coli ribosomal RNA rrnG operon (Albrechtsen et al., 1991)
    475..546     +  misc_feature   3' β-globin insulator: insulator downstream of the human β-globin locus (Farrell et al., 2002)
    772..1360    -  rep_origin     ori: high-copy-number ColE1/pMB1/pBR322/pUC origin of replication
   1532..1596    -  CDS            bla(M) (fragment): β-lactamase lacking the signal sequence; bla(M); allows cytosolic expression of β-lactamase
   2106..2966    +  CDS            AmpR: β-lactamase; bla; confers resistance to ampicillin, carbenicillin, and related antibiotics
   2979..3115    +  terminator     rrnG terminator: transcription terminator from the E. coli ribosomal RNA rrnG operon (Albrechtsen et al., 1991)
   3267..3338    +  misc_feature   5' β-globin insulator: insulator upstream of the human β-globin locus (Farrell et al., 2002)
   3343..3389    -  terminator     T7 terminator: transcription terminator for bacteriophage T7 RNA polymerase
   3407..3455    -  polyA_signal   poly(A) signal: synthetic polyadenylation signal
   3536..3839    +  enhancer       CMV enhancer: human cytomegalovirus immediate early enhancer
   3912..3929    -  promoter       CMV promoter (fragment): human cytomegalovirus (CMV) immediate early promoter
   3992..4043    +  promoter       CMVd2 promoter: truncated human cytomegalovirus (CMV) immediate early promoter that yields moderately reduced expression relative to the full-length promoter
   4118..4300    +  CDS            NS6_SARS2: Experimental evidence at protein level: Swiss-Prot protein existence level 1. Disrupts cell nuclear import complex formation by tethering karyopherin alpha 2 and karyopherin beta 1 to the membrane. Retention of import factors at the ER/Golgi membrane leads to a loss of transport into the nucleus. Thereby prevents STAT1 nuclear translocation in response to interferon signaling, thus blocking the expression of interferon stimulated genes (ISGs) that display multiple antiviral activities (PubMed:33097660). Suppresses IFN-beta production possibly by blocking IRF3 nuclear translocation (PubMed:3297
   4353..103     -  polyA_signal   SV40 poly(A) signal (across the origin): SV40 polyadenylation signal
>Addgene plasmid #153923 | pGBW-m4136065 | addgene full sequence | sequence record 300489 | Ginkgo NGS Result
TGGACAAACCACAACTAGAATGCAGTGAAAAAAATGCTTTATTTGTGAAATTTGTGATGCTATTGCTTTA
TTTGTAACCATTATAAGCTGCAATAAACAAGTTAACAACAACAATTGCATTCATTTTATGTTTCAGGTTC
AGGGGGAGGTGTGGGAGGTTTTTTAAAGCAAGTAAAACCTCTACAAATGTGGTATTGGCCCATCTCTATC
GGTATCGTAGCATAACCCCTTGGGGCCTCTAAACGGGTCTTGAGGGGTTTTTTGTGCCCCTCGGGCCGGA
TTGCTATCTACCGGCATTGGCGCAGAAAAAAATGCCTGATGCGACGCTGCGCGTCTTATACTCCCACATA
TGCCAGATTCAGCAACGGATACGGCTTCCCCAACTTGCCCACTTCCATACGTGTCCTCCTTACCAGAAAT
TTATCCTTAAGGTCGTCAGCTATCCTGCAGGCGATCTCTCGATTTCGATCAAGACATTCCTTTAATGGTC
TTTTCTGGACACCACTAGGGGTCAGAAGTAGTTCATCAAACTTTCTTCCCTCCCTAATCTCATTGGTTAC
CTTGGGCTATCGAAACTTAATTAACCAGTCAAGTCAGCTACTTGGCGAGATCGACTTGTCTGGGTTTCGA
CTACGCTCAGAATTGCGTCAGTCAAGTTCGATCTGGTCCTTGCTATTGCACCCGTTCTCCGATTACGAGT
TTCATTTAAATCATGTGAGCAAAAGGCCAGCAAAAGGCCAGGAACCGTAAAAAGGCCGCGTTGCTGGCGT
TTTTCCATAGGCTCCGCCCCCCTGACGAGCATCACAAAAATCGACGCTCAAGTCAGAGGTGGCGAAACCC
GACAGGACTATAAAGATACCAGGCGTTTCCCCCTGGAAGCTCCCTCGTGCGCTCTCCTGTTCCGACCCTG
CCGCTTACCGGATACCTGTCCGCCTTTCTCCCTTCGGGAAGCGTGGCGCTTTCTCATAGCTCACGCTGTA
GGTATCTCAGTTCGGTGTAGGTCGTTCGCTCCAAGCTGGGCTGTGTGCACGAACCCCCCGTTCAGCCCGA
CCGCTGCGCCTTATCCGGTAACTATCGTCTTGAGTCCAACCCGGTAAGACACGACTTATCGCCACTGGCA
GCAGCCACTGGTAACAGGATTAGCAGAGCGAGGTATGTAGGCGGTGCTACAGAGTTCTTGAAGTGGTGGC
CTAACTACGGCTACACTAGAAGAACAGTATTTGGTATCTGCGCTCTGCTGAAGCCAGTTACCTTCGGAAA
AAGAGTTGGTAGCTCTTGATCCGGCAAACAAACCACCGCTGGTAGCGGTGGTTTTTTTGTTTGCAAGCAG
CAGATTACGCGCAGAAAAAAAGGATCTCAAGAAGATCCTTTGATCTTTTCTACGGGGTCTGACGCTCAGT
GGAACGAAAACTCACGTTAAGGGATTTTGGTCATGAGATTATCAAAAAGGATCTTCACCTAGATCCTTTT
AAATTAAAAATGAAGTTTTAAATCAATCTAAAGTATATATGAGTAAACTTGGTCTGACAGTTACCAATGC
TTAATCAGTGAGGCACCTATCTCAGCGATCTGTCTATTTCGTTCATCCATAGTTGCATTTAAATTTCCGA
ACTCTCCAAGGCCCTCGTCGGAAAATCTTCAAACCTTTCGTCCGATCCATCTTGCAGGCTACCTCTCGAA
CGAACTATCGCAAGTCTCTTGGCCGGCCTTGCGCCTTGGCTATTGCTTGGCAGCGCCTATCGCCAGGTAT
TACTCCAATCCCGAATATCCGAGATCGGGATCACCCGAGAGAAGTTCAACCTACATCCTCAATCCCGATC
TATCCGAGATCCGAGGAATATCGAAATCGGGGCGCGCCTGGTGTACCGAGAACGATCCTCTCAGTGCGAG
TCTCGACGATCCATATCGTTGCTTGGCAGTCAGCCAGTCGGAATCCAGCTTGGGACCCAGGAAGTCCAAT
CGTCAGATATTGTACTCAAGCCTGGTCACGGCAGCGTACCGATCTGTTTAAACCTAGATATTGATAGTCT
GATCGGTCAACGTATAATCGAGTCCTAGCTTTTGCAAACATCTATCAAGAGACAGGATCAGCAGGAGGCT
TTCGCATGAGTATTCAACATTTCCGTGTCGCCCTTATTCCCTTTTTTGCGGCATTTTGCCTTCCTGTTTT
TGCTCACCCAGAAACGCTGGTGAAAGTAAAAGATGCTGAAGATCAGTTGGGTGCGCGAGTGGGTTACATC
GAACTGGATCTCAACAGCGGTAAGATCCTTGAGAGTTTTCGCCCCGAAGAACGCTTTCCAATGATGAGCA
CTTTTAAAGTTCTGCTATGTGGCGCGGTATTATCCCGTATTGACGCCGGGCAAGAGCAACTCGGTCGCCG
CATACACTATTCTCAGAATGACTTGGTTGAGTATTCACCAGTCACAGAAAAGCATCTTACGGATGGCATG
ACAGTAAGAGAATTATGCAGTGCTGCCATAACCATGAGTGATAACACTGCGGCCAACTTACTTCTGACAA
CGATTGGAGGACCGAAGGAGCTAACCGCTTTTTTGCACAACATGGGGGATCATGTAACTCGCCTTGATCG
TTGGGAACCGGAGCTGAATGAAGCCATACCAAACGACGAGCGTGACACCACGATGCCTGTAGCAATGGCA
ACAACCTTGCGTAAACTATTAACTGGCGAACTACTTACTCTAGCTTCCCGGCAACAGTTGATAGACTGGA
TGGAGGCGGATAAAGTTGCAGGACCACTTCTGCGCTCGGCCCTTCCGGCTGGCTGGTTTATTGCTGATAA
ATCTGGAGCCGGTGAGCGTGGGTCTCGCGGTATCATTGCAGCACTGGGGCCAGATGGTAAGCCCTCCCGT
ATCGTAGTTATCTACACGACGGGGAGTCAGGCAACTATGGATGAACGAAATAGACAGATCGCTGAGATAG
GTGCCTCACTGATTAAGCATTGGTAACCGATTCTAGGTGCATTGGCGCAGAAAAAAATGCCTGATGCGAC
GCTGCGCGTCTTATACTCCCACATATGCCAGATTCAGCAACGGATACGGCTTCCCCAACTTGCCCACTTC
CATACGTGTCCTCCTTACCAGAAATTTATCCTTAAGATCCCGAATCGTTTAAACTCGACTCTGGCTCTAT
CGAATCTCCGTCGTTTCGAGCTTACGCGAACAGCCGTGGCGCTCATTTGCTCGTCGGGCATCGAATCTCG
TCAGCTATCGTCAGCTTACCTTTTTGGCAGCGATCGCGGCTCCCGACATCTTGGACCATTAGCTCCACAG
GTATCTTCTTCCCTCTAGTGGTCATAACAGCAGCTTCAGCTACCTCTCAATTCAAAAAACCCCTCAAGAC
CCGTTTAGAGGCCCCAAGGGGTTATGCTATCAATCGTTGCGTTACACACACAAAAAACCAACACACATCC
ATCTTCGATGGATAGCGATTTTATTATCTAACTGCTGATCGAGTGTAGCCAGATCTAGTAATCAATTACG
GGGTCATTAGTTCATAGCCCATATATGGAGTTCCGCGTTACATAACTTACGGTAAATGGCCCGCCTGGCT
GACCGCCCAACGACCCCCGCCCATTGACGTCAATAATGACGTATGTTCCCATAGTAACGCCAATAGGGAC
TTTCCATTGACGTCAATGGGTGGAGTATTTACGGTAAACTGCCCACTTGGCAGTACATCAAGTGTATCAT
ATGCCAAGTACGCCCCCTATTGACGTCAATGACGGTAAATGGCCCGCCTGGCATTATGCCCAGTACATGA
CCTTATGGGACTTTCCTACTTGGCAGTACATCTACGTATTAGTCATCGCTATTACCATGCTGATGCGGTT
TTGGCAGTACATCAATGGGCGTGGATAGCGGTTTGACTCACGGGGATTTCCAAGTCTCCACCCCATTGAC
GTCAATGGGAGTTTGTTTTGGCACCAAAATCAACGGGACTTTCCAAAATGTCGTAACAACTCCGCCCCAT
TGACGCAAATGGGCGGTAGGCGTGTACGGTGGGAGGTCTATATAAGCAGAGCTGGTTTAGTGAACCGTCA
GATCAGATCTTTGTCGATCCTACCATCCACTCGACACACCCGCCAGCGGCCGCCACCATGTTTCATCTCG
TTGACTTTCAGGTTACTATAGCAGAGATATTACTAATTATTATGAGGACTTTTAAAGTTTCCATTTGGAA
TCTTGATTACATCATAAACCTCATAATTAAAAATTTATCTAAGTCACTAACTGAGAATAAATATTCTCAA
TTAGATGAAGAGCAACCAATGGAGATTGATTAAGCTAGCTTGACTGACTGAGATACAGCGTACCTTCAGC
TCACAGACATGATAAGATACATTGATGAGTT
